Addgene plasmid #109095: NK617
Purpose: Reporter gene expression in S. rosetta
Depositing lab: Nicole King. Depositing organization: University of California, Berkeley. Publication: Transfection of choanoflagellates illuminates their cell biology and the ancestry of animal septins. Booth DS, Szmidt-Middleton H, King N. Mol Biol Cell. 2018 Dec 1;29(25):3026-3038. doi: 10.1091/mbc.E18-08-0514. Epub 2018 Oct 3. PubMed 30281390.
Backbone
  Vector backbone: pDSB_0057
  Vector type: Choanoflagellate Expression
Growth in bacteria
  Bacterial resistance: Ampicillin, 100 μg/mL
  Growth temperature: 37°C
  Growth strain: DH5alpha
  Copy number: High Copy
Gene/Insert
  Gene/Insert name: S. cerevisiae CoxIV target sequence (alt name: pActAvrII_TargetSeq-mCherry)
  Species: Synthetic
  Cloning method: Gibson Cloning
Terms and licenses: Academic/Nonprofit Terms; Industry Terms: Not Available to Industry
Depositor comments: pDSB_0063 . Please visit https://www.biorxiv.org/content/early/2018/06/09/343111 for bioRxiv preprint.
How to cite: NK617 was a gift from Nicole King (Addgene plasmid # 109095 ; http://n2t.net/addgene:109095 ; RRID:Addgene_109095)
