[The description below was written by a language model from this plasmid's Addgene catalogue record and pLannotate feature annotations shown in this document.]
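Description:
NK617 (also recorded as pDSB_0063) is a choanoflagellate expression plasmid built on the pDSB_0057 backbone for reporter gene expression in Salpingoeca rosetta. It is a small construct of about 4.3 kb that is propagated in E. coli as a high-copy plasmid, using a ColE1/pUC-type origin of replication and a β-lactamase gene under its own bla promoter for ampicillin selection. The feature table also picks up typical pUC-derived remnants: a lacI fragment, CAP binding site, lac promoter and operator, fragments of the pUC18/19 multiple cloning site and lacZα, and short bom and rop fragments. These are vestiges of the cloning vector rather than functional parts of the payload.

The insert, assembled by Gibson cloning, is the S. cerevisiae CoxIV targeting sequence joined to mCherry, a monomeric, rapidly maturing red fluorescent protein. The CoxIV presequence is a classic mitochondrial import signal. Fusing it to mCherry would therefore be expected to direct the red reporter to mitochondria, giving a fluorescent organelle marker in transfected cells. The alternative insert name, pActAvrII_TargetSeq-mCherry, suggests that expression is driven by an actin promoter. However, no choanoflagellate promoter, targeting sequence or 3' regulatory region is annotated. The unannotated stretches between the lac operator and mCherry, and downstream of mCherry, presumably hold these elements, but the record does not state their identity explicitly. No selectable marker for the choanoflagellate host is listed, which is consistent with use in transient transfection and live-cell imaging of subcellular architecture in S. rosetta.
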