Features (pLannotate 1.2.2; 12 found; start..end, strand, type, name):
     96..200     +  promoter       AmpR promoter: bla
    201..1061    +  CDS            AmpR: β-lactamase; bla; confers resistance to ampicillin, carbenicillin, and related antibiotics
   1232..1820    +  rep_origin     ori: high-copy-number ColE1/pMB1/pBR322/pUC origin of replication
   2003..2095    +  CDS            lacI (fragment): lac repressor; lacI; The lac repressor binds to the lac operator to inhibit transcription in E. coli. This inhibition can be relieved by adding lactose or isopropyl-β-D-thiogalactopyranoside (IPTG).
   2108..2129    +  protein_bind   CAP binding site: CAP binding activates transcription in the presence of cAMP. E. coli catabolite activator protein
   2144..2174    +  promoter       lac promoter: promoter for the E. coli lac operon
   2182..2198    +  protein_bind   lac operator: The lac repressor binds to the lac operator to inhibit transcription in E. coli. This inhibition can be relieved by adding lactose or isopropyl-β-D-thiogalactopyranoside (IPTG). lac repressor encoded by lacI
   2981..3688    +  CDS            mCherry: mCherry is a basic (constitutively fluorescent) red fluorescent protein published in 2004, derived from Discosoma sp.. It is reported to be a very rapidly-maturing monomer with low acid sensitivity.
   3896..3928    -  misc_feature   MCS (fragment): pUC18/19 multiple cloning site
   3925..4082    +  CDS            lacZα (fragment): LacZα fragment of β-galactosidase; lacZ fragment
   4088..4187    -  misc_feature   bom (fragment): basis of mobility region from pBR322
   4289..1       -  CDS            rop (fragment) (across the origin): Rop protein, which maintains plasmids at low copy number; rop
>Addgene plasmid #109095 | NK617 | addgene full sequence | sequence record 210515 | Addgene NGS Result
GACGAAAGGGCCTCGTGATACGCCTATTTTTATAGGTTAATGTCATGATAATAATGGTTTCTTAGACGTC
AGGTGGCACTTTTCGGGGAAATGTGCGCGGAACCCCTATTTGTTTATTTTTCTAAATACATTCAAATATG
TATCCGCTCATGAGACAATAACCCTGATAAATGCTTCAATAATATTGAAAAAGGAAGAGTATGAGTATTC
AACATTTCCGTGTCGCCCTTATTCCCTTTTTTGCGGCATTTTGCCTTCCTGTTTTTGCTCACCCAGAAAC
GCTGGTGAAAGTAAAAGATGCTGAAGATCAGTTGGGTGCACGAGTGGGTTACATCGAACTGGATCTCAAC
AGCGGTAAGATCCTTGAGAGTTTTCGCCCCGAAGAACGTTTTCCAATGATGAGCACTTTTAAAGTTCTGC
TATGTGGCGCGGTATTATCCCGTATTGACGCCGGGCAAGAGCAACTCGGTCGCCGCATACACTATTCTCA
GAATGACTTGGTTGAGTACTCACCAGTCACAGAAAAGCATCTTACGGATGGCATGACAGTAAGAGAATTA
TGCAGTGCTGCCATAACCATGAGTGATAACACTGCGGCCAACTTACTTCTGACAACGATCGGAGGACCGA
AGGAGCTAACCGCTTTTTTGCACAACATGGGGGATCATGTAACTCGCCTTGATCGTTGGGAACCGGAGCT
GAATGAAGCCATACCAAACGACGAGCGTGACACCACGATGCCTGTAGCAATGGCAACAACGTTGCGCAAA
CTATTAACTGGCGAACTACTTACTCTAGCTTCCCGGCAACAATTAATAGACTGGATGGAGGCGGATAAAG
TTGCAGGACCACTTCTGCGCTCGGCCCTTCCGGCTGGCTGGTTTATTGCTGATAAATCTGGAGCCGGTGA
GCGTGGGTCTCGCGGTATCATTGCAGCACTGGGGCCAGATGGTAAGCCCTCCCGTATCGTAGTTATCTAC
ACGACGGGGAGTCAGGCAACTATGGATGAACGAAATAGACAGATCGCTGAGATAGGTGCCTCACTGATTA
AGCATTGGTAACTGTCAGACCAAGTTTACTCATATATACTTTAGATTGATTTAAAACTTCATTTTTAATT
TAAAAGGATCTAGGTGAAGATCCTTTTTGATAATCTCATGACCAAAATCCCTTAACGTGAGTTTTCGTTC
CACTGAGCGTCAGACCCCGTAGAAAAGATCAAAGGATCTTCTTGAGATCCTTTTTTTCTGCGCGTAATCT
GCTGCTTGCAAACAAAAAAACCACCGCTACCAGCGGTGGTTTGTTTGCCGGATCAAGAGCTACCAACTCT
TTTTCCGAAGGTAACTGGCTTCAGCAGAGCGCAGATACCAAATACTGTTCTTCTAGTGTAGCCGTAGTTA
GGCCACCACTTCAAGAACTCTGTAGCACCGCCTACATACCTCGCTCTGCTAATCCTGTTACCAGTGGCTG
CTGCCAGTGGCGATAAGTCGTGTCTTACCGGGTTGGACTCAAGACGATAGTTACCGGATAAGGCGCAGCG
GTCGGGCTGAACGGGGGGTTCGTGCACACAGCCCAGCTTGGAGCGAACGACCTACACCGAACTGAGATAC
CTACAGCGTGAGCTATGAGAAAGCGCCACGCTTCCCGAAGGGAGAAAGGCGGACAGGTATCCGGTAAGCG
GCAGGGTCGGAACAGGAGAGCGCACGAGGGAGCTTCCAGGGGGAAACGCCTGGTATCTTTATAGTCCTGT
CGGGTTTCGCCACCTCTGACTTGAGCGTCGATTTTTGTGATGCTCGTCAGGGGGGCGGAGCCTATGGAAA
AACGCCAGCAACGCGGCCTTTTTACGGTTCCTGGCCTTTTGCTGGCCTTTTGCTCACATGTTCTTTCCTG
CGTTATCCCCTGATTCTGTGGATAACCGTATTACCGCCTTTGAGTGAGCTGATACCGCTCGCCGCAGCCG
AACGACCGAGCGCAGCGAGTCAGTGAGCGAGGAAGCGGAAGAGCGCCCAATACGCAAACCGCCTCTCCCC
GCGCGTTGGCCGATTCATTAATGCAGCTGGCACGACAGGTTTCCCGACTGGAAAGCGGGCAGTGAGCGCA
ACGCAATTAATGTGAGTTAGCTCACTCATTAGGCACCCCAGGCTTTACACTTTATGCTTCCGGCTCGTAT
GTTGTGTGGAATTGTGAGCGGATAACAATTTCACACAGGAAACAGCTATGACCATGATTACGCCAAGCTT
GTAACAAACTGCCCTGCACCTCGTCTGCCACCTCGGTTGCCACCTTGTCCTCGTTCCCCACCACCTTGTC
CTCGTCCGCTGCCAGCATCGCGATCAGCGTGCTTGCGCTTGGCGCTGCTGCTGCCGGACTTCCCGTTATC
GGCCATACTTTTTGTGGTGTTTCCAGGCGAGATGCGCTGTTGGCAAAGCAAAATGGCAAAACGGCCTTTG
CCACACGCCATCCTCGCCTCACCTCGACGTGCGGCTTTCCTAAACAGGAAACCTGACGAAACGAATTGAG
CGCATTGGCACACGTGTGCTGTGCGCTTTGTGTCGCTGCATGCTATCCACCACGCACCACCCAATCAGTC
CAACTGTGACGTGTCACGCCTAGGCGAAAAAGCGGCGAGAGCGCCAAAGCAAACGCCAAACAAAAACCAA
AGAAGAGCAAACGCAGCGAACTGATGTGAGACAAGGGGGCGGTGCAATGCGTCACTGAACGTGCAAAAGC
CAAAAACAACCAAGAAGCAGCTGCACAACACAACAACAACAACAACAACAACAACACCTTGTTGTCGCAG
CTCTACGTTTGGCATTTTCCTGTTGTTCTCTCTTGCGATCAGTCCGTGTCTCTTTTCTCCCCCTTTTCCC
AGACCACAACCACAAAACAACCAGCCATGCTCAGCCTCCGCCAGTCCATCCGCTTCTTTAAGCCCGCCAC
CCGCACCCTCTGCTCTAGCCGCGGCGGTAGCGGTGGCTCCATGGTCTCCAAGGGCGAGGAGGACAACATG
GCTATCATCAAGGAGTTCATGCGCTTCAAGGTCCACATGGAGGGCTCCGTCAACGGCCACGAGTTCGAGA
TCGAGGGCGAGGGCGAGGGCCGCCCCTACGAGGGCACCCAGACCGCCAAGCTCAAGGTGACGAAGGGCGG
CCCCCTCCCCTTCGCCTGGGACATCCTCTCCCCCCAGTTCATGTACGGCTCCAAGGCTTACGTCAAGCAC
CCCGCCGACATCCCCGACTACCTCAAGCTCTCCTTCCCCGAGGGCTTCAAGTGGGAGCGCGTCATGAACT
TCGAGGACGGCGGCGTCGTCACCGTCACCCAGGACTCCTCTCTTCAGGACGGCGAGTTCATCTACAAGGT
CAAGCTGCGCGGCACCAACTTCCCCTCCGACGGCCCCGTCATGCAGAAGAAGACGATGGGTTGGGAGGCT
TCCTCCGAGCGCATGTACCCCGAGGACGGCGCCCTCAAGGGCGAGATCAAGCAGCGCCTCAAGCTCAAGG
ACGGCGGCCACTACGACGCCGAGGTCAAGACCACCTACAAGGCCAAGAAGCCCGTCCAGCTCCCCGGCGC
CTACAACGTCAACATCAAGCTCGACATCACCTCCCACAACGAGGACTACACCATCGTCGAGCAGTACGAG
CGTGCCGAGGGCCGCCACAGCACGGGCGGTATGGACGAGCTTTACAAGTCTTAAGCGCCTCGTTGGTCAT
TGCCACCTTGTTGCCTCTTTTGCTGTTGTCCTCGTGTCGACGCGTGCCACGTGCGCTTGTTGTGAGTTGA
TTCTGCTTCTTGTGCACGTCATGCCGAGCCCTTGGGCCCCGCAATAAACCCACTATGCCAGTGTAACTAT
CCTTCCCCCCAATGTATAACTGTGACGATCAATGAGCGGTGCCCGTCTAGAGGATCCCCGGGTACCGAGC
TCGAATTCACTGGCCGTCGTTTTACAACGTCGTGACTGGGAAAACCCTGGCGTTACCCAACTTAATCGCC
TTGCAGCACATCCCCCTTTCGCCAGCTGGCGTAATAGCGAAGAGGCCCGCACCGATCGCCCTTCCCAACA
GTTGCGCAGCCTGAATGGCGAATGGCGCCTGATGCGGTATTTTCTCCTTACGCATCTGTGCGGTATTTCA
CACCGCATATGGTGCACTCTCAGTACAATCTGCTCTGATGCCGCATAGTTAAGCCAGCCCCGACACCCGC
CAACACCCGCTGACGCGCCCTGACGGGCTTGTCTGCTCCCGGCATCCGCTTACAGACAAGCTGTGACCGT
CTCCGGGAGCTGCATGTGTCAGAGGTTTTCACCGTCATCACCGAAACGCGCGA
